Addgene plasmid #36726: TAL2293
Depositing lab: Keith Joung. Depositing organization: Massachusetts General Hospital. Publication: FLASH assembly of TALENs for high-throughput genome editing. Reyon D, Tsai SQ, Khayter C, Foden JA, Sander JD, Joung JK. Nat Biotechnol. 2012 Apr 8. doi: 10.1038/nbt.2170. PubMed 22484455.
Backbone
  Vector backbone: JDS78
  Backbone manufacturer: Joung lab (Addgene Plasmid # 32290)
  Backbone size w/o insert (bp): 6447
  Vector type: Mammalian, T7 for in vitro mRNA synthesis
Growth in bacteria
  Bacterial resistance: Ampicillin, 100 μg/mL
  Growth temperature: 37°C
  Growth strain: XL1 Blue
  Copy number: High Copy
Gene/Insert
  Gene/Insert name: ALK-TALEN_Right (alt name: ALK)
  Species: H. sapiens (human)
  Insert size (bp): 1538
  Entrez Gene: Alk (a.k.a. CD246, Tcr, Tcrz)
  Promoter: CMV
  Tag / fusion protein: 3X Flag (N terminal on backbone); WT FOKI (C terminal on backbone)
  Cloning method: Restriction Enzyme; 5′ cloning site BsmBI (destroyed during cloning); 3′ cloning site BsmBI (destroyed during cloning)
  Sequencing primers: 5′ CMV-F; 3′ BGH-rev
Terms and licenses: Academic/Nonprofit Terms; Industry Terms: Not Available to Industry
Depositor comments: Target binding site: TCCCGGAGCCCACAGCT It is strongly recommended that users perform a diagnostic digest to verify this plasmid prior to use. For example, a double digest of the plasmid with BamHI and KpnI should result in two bands at 2.2kb and 5.9kb.
How to cite: TAL2293 was a gift from Keith Joung (Addgene plasmid # 36726 ; http://n2t.net/addgene:36726 ; RRID:Addgene_36726)
