[The description below was written by a language model from this plasmid's Addgene catalogue record.]
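Description:
TAL2293 is a mammalian expression plasmid encoding the right-hand monomer of a TALEN pair directed against the human ALK gene. It is built on the JDS78 TALEN backbone (about 6.4 kb without insert), into which an approximately 1.5 kb array of TAL effector repeats was cloned through BsmBI sites that were destroyed in the process. BsmBI is a type IIS enzyme, which is consistent with the seamless, in-frame insertion used in the FLASH assembly approach with which this construct was generated. The plasmid is maintained at high copy in E. coli under ampicillin selection. The record does not give a feature table, so the origin of replication and other backbone details are not explicitly documented.

The backbone supplies the flanking parts of the nuclease. A 3X FLAG tag sits at the N terminus for detection, and the wild-type FokI cleavage domain is fused at the C terminus. The inserted repeat array determines the DNA-binding specificity for a defined site in ALK. Expression in mammalian cells is driven by the CMV promoter, and the vector type also notes a T7 promoter, which allows in vitro transcription of TALEN mRNA for delivery as RNA rather than plasmid. The use of a BGH reverse sequencing primer suggests a BGH polyadenylation region downstream of the coding sequence.

Because FokI cleaves only as a dimer, this construct is intended to be used with a matching left ALK TALEN that binds the opposite strand nearby. Together they introduce a double-strand break at the endogenous locus for targeted mutagenesis or genome editing in human cells.
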