>Addgene plasmid #36726 | TAL2293 | depositor partial sequence | sequence record 45919 | TAL2293 sequence 1538 bps
GAACCTGACCCCAGACCAGGTAGTCGCAATCGCGTCACATGACGGGGGAAAGCAAGCCCTGGAAACCGTG
CAAAGGTTGTTGCCGGTCCTTTGTCAAGACCACGGCCTTACACCGGAGCAAGTCGTGGCCATTGCATCCC
ACGACGGTGGCAAACAGGCTCTTGAGACGGTTCAGAGACTTCTCCCAGTTCTCTGTCAAGCCCACGGGCT
GACTCCCGATCAAGTTGTAGCGATTGCGTCGCATGACGGAGGGAAACAAGCATTGGAGACTGTCCAACGG
CTCCTTCCCGTGTTGTGTCAAGCCCACGGTTTGACGCCTGCACAAGTGGTCGCCATCGCCAACAACAACG
GCGGTAAGCAGGCGCTGGAAACAGTACAGCGCCTGCTGCCTGTACTGTGCCAGGATCATGGACTGACCCC
AGACCAGGTAGTCGCAATCGCGAACAATAATGGGGGAAAGCAAGCCCTGGAAACCGTGCAAAGGTTGTTG
CCGGTCCTTTGTCAAGACCACGGCCTTACACCGGAGCAAGTCGTGGCCATTGCAAGCAACATCGGTGGCA
AACAGGCTCTTGAGACGGTTCAGAGACTTCTCCCAGTTCTCTGTCAAGCCCACGGGCTGACTCCCGATCA
AGTTGTAGCGATTGCGAATAACAATGGAGGGAAACAAGCATTGGAGACTGTCCAACGGCTCCTTCCCGTG
TTGTGTCAAGCCCACGGTTTGACGCCTGCACAAGTGGTCGCCATCGCCAGCCATGATGGCGGTAAGCAGG
CGCTGGAAACAGTACAGCGCCTGCTGCCTGTACTGTGCCAGGATCATGGACTGACCCCAGACCAGGTAGT
CGCAATCGCGTCACATGACGGGGGAAAGCAAGCCCTGGAAACCGTGCAAAGGTTGTTGCCGGTCCTTTGT
CAAGACCACGGCCTTACACCGGAGCAAGTCGTGGCCATTGCATCCCACGACGGTGGCAAACAGGCTCTTG
AGACGGTTCAGAGACTTCTCCCAGTTCTCTGTCAAGCCCACGGGCTGACTCCCGATCAAGTTGTAGCGAT
TGCGTCGAACATTGGAGGGAAACAAGCATTGGAGACTGTCCAACGGCTCCTTCCCGTGTTGTGTCAAGCC
CACGGTTTGACGCCTGCACAAGTGGTCGCCATCGCCAGCCATGATGGCGGTAAGCAGGCGCTGGAAACAG
TACAGCGCCTGCTGCCTGTACTGTGCCAGGATCATGGACTGACCCCAGACCAGGTAGTCGCAATCGCGTC
GAACATTGGGGGAAAGCAAGCCCTGGAAACCGTGCAAAGGTTGTTGCCGGTCCTTTGTCAAGACCACGGC
CTTACACCGGAGCAAGTCGTGGCCATTGCAAATAATAACGGTGGCAAACAGGCTCTTGAGACGGTTCAGA
GACTTCTCCCAGTTCTCTGTCAAGCCCACGGGCTGACTCCCGATCAAGTTGTAGCGATTGCGTCGCATGA
CGGAGGGAAACAAGCATTGGAGACTGTCCAACGGCTCCTTCCCGTGTTGTGTCAAGCCCACGGTCTGA
