>Addgene plasmid #36726 | TAL2293 | addgene partial sequence | sequence record 47195 | CMV-F 5'-CGCAAATGGGCGGTAGGCGTG-3'
ACTAGAGAACCCACTGCTTACTGGCTTATCGAAATTAATACGACTCACTATAGGGAGACCCAAGCTGGCT
AGCACCATGGACTACAAAGACCATGACGGTGATTATAAAGATCATGACATCGATTACAAGGATGACGATG
ACAAGATGGCCCCCAAGAAGAAGAGGAAGGTGGGCATTCACCGCGGGGTACCTATGGTGGACTTGAGGAC
ACTCGGTTATTCGCAACAGCAACAGGAGAAAATCAAGCCTAAGGTCAGGAGCACCGTCGCGCAACACCAC
GAGGCGCTTGTGGGGCATGGCTTCACTCATGCGCATATTGTCGCGCTTTCACAGCACCCTGCGGCGCTTG
GGACGGTGGCTGTCAAATACCAAGATATGATTGCGGCCCTGCCCGAAGCCACGCACGAGGCAATTGTAGG
GGTCGGTAAACAGTGGTCGGGAGCGCGAGCACTTGAGGCGCTGCTGACTGTGGCGGGTGAGCTTAGGGGG
CCTCCGCTCCAGCTCGACACCGGGCAGCTGCTGAAGATCGCGAAGAGAGGGGGAGTAACAGCGGTAGAGG
CAGTGCACGCCTGGCGCAATGCGCTCACCGGGGCCCCCTTGAACCTGACCCCAGACCAGGTAGTCGCAAT
CGCGTCACATGACGGGGGAAAGCAAGCCCTGGAAACCGTGCAAAGGTTGTTGCCGGTCCTTTGTCAAGAC
CACGGCCTTACACCGGAGCAAGTCGTGGCCATTGCATCCCACGACGGTGGCAAACAGGCTCTTGAGACGG
TTCAGAGACTTCTCCCAGTTCTCTGTCAAGCCCACGGGCTGACTCCCGATCAAGTTGTAGCGATTGCGTC
